>Addgene plasmid #165421 | pTargeting_Mettl3C_FKBP-V | depositor full sequence | sequence record 321550 | pTargeting_Mettl3C_FKBP-V sequence 3206 bps
CTCTAGTCAGCTGACGCGTGCTAGCGCGGCCGCATCGATAAGCTTGTCGACGATATCTCTAGAGGATCAT
AATCAGCCATACCACATTTGTAGAGGTTTTACTTGCTTTAAAAAACCTCCCACACCTCCCCCTGAACCTG
AAACATAAAATGAATGCAATTGTTGTTGTTAACTTGTTTATTGCAGCTTATAATGGTTACAAATAAAGCA
ATAGCATCACAAATTTCACAAATAAAGCATTTTTTTCACTGCCTCGAGCTTCCTCGCTCACTGACTCGCT
GCGCTCGGTCGTTCGGCTGCGGCGAGCGGTATCAGCTCACTCAAAGGCGGTAATACGGTTATCCACAGAA
TCAGGGGATAACGCAGGAAAGAACATGTGAGCAAAAGGCCAGCAAAAGGCCAGGAACCGTAAAAAGGCCG
CGTTGCTGGCGTTTTTCCATAGGCTCCGCCCCCCTGACGAGCATCACAAAAATCGACGCTCAAGTCAGAG
GTGGCGAAACCCGACAGGACTATAAAGATACCAGGCGTTTCCCCCTGGAAGCTCCCTCGTGCGCTCTCCT
GTTCCGACCCTGCCGCTTACCGGATACCTGTCCGCCTTTCTCCCTTCGGGAAGCGTGGCGCTTTCTCAAT
GCTCACGCTGTAGGTATCTCAGTTCGGTGTAGGTCGTTCGCTCCAAGCTGGGCTGTGTGCACGAACCCCC
CGTTCAGCCCGACCGCTGCGCCTTATCCGGTAACTATCGTCTTGAGTCCAACCCGGTAAGACACGACTTA
TCGCCACTGGCAGCAGCCACTGGTAACAGGATTAGCAGAGCGAGGTATGTAGGCGGTGCTACAGAGTTCT
TGAAGTGGTGGCCTAACTACGGCTACACTAGAAGGACAGTATTTGGTATCTGCGCTCTGCTGAAGCCAGT
TACCTTCGGAAAAAGAGTTGGTAGCTCTTGATCCGGCAAACAAACCACCGCTGGTAGCGGTGGTTTTTTT
GTTTGCAAGCAGCAGATTACGCGCAGAAAAAAAGGATCTCAAGAAGATCCTTTGATCTTTTCTACGGGGT
CTGACGCTCAGTGGAACGAAAACTCACGTTAAGGGATTTTGGTCATGAGATTATCAAAAAGGATCTTCAC
CTAGATCCTTTTAAATTAAAAATGAAGTTTTAAATCAATCTAAAGTATATATGAGTAAACTTGGTCTGAC
AGTTACCAATGCTTAATCAGTGAGGCACCTATCTCAGCGATCTGTCTATTTCGTTCATCCATAGTTGCCT
GACTCCCCGTCGTGTAGATAACTACGATACGGGAGGGCTTACCATCTGGCCCCAGTGCTGCAATGATACC
GCGAGACCCACGCTCACCGGCTCCAGATTTATCAGCAATAAACCAGCCAGCCGGAAGGGCCGAGCGCAGA
AGTGGTCCTGCAACTTTATCCGCCTCCATCCAGTCTATTAATTGTTGCCGGGAAGCTAGAGTAAGTAGTT
CGCCAGTTAATAGTTTGCGCAACGTTGTTGCCATTGCTACAGGCATCGTGGTGTCACGCTCGTCGTTTGG
TATGGCTTCATTCAGCTCCGGTTCCCAACGATCAAGGCGAGTTACATGATCCCCCATGTTGTGCAAAAAA
GCGGTTAGCTCCTTCGGTCCTCCGATCGTTGTCAGAAGTAAGTTGGCCGCAGTGTTATCACTCATGGTTA
TGGCAGCACTGCATAATTCTCTTACTGTCATGCCATCCGTAAGATGCTTTTCTGTGACTGGTGAGTACTC
AACCAAGTCATTCTGAGAATAGTGTATGCGGCGACCGAGTTGCTCTTGCCCGGCGTCAATACGGGATAAT
ACCGCGCCACATAGCAGAACTTTAAAAGTGCTCATCATTGGAAAACGTTCTTCGGGGCGAAAACTCTCAA
GGATCTTACCGCTGTTGAGATCCAGTTCGATGTAACCCACTCGTGCACCCAACTGATCTTCAGCATCTTT
TACTTTCACCAGCGTTTCTGGGTGAGCAAAAACAGGAAGGCAAAATGCCGCAAAAAAGGGAATAAGGGCG
ACACGGAAATGTTGAATACTCATACTCTTCCTTTTTCAATATTATTGAAGCATTTATCAGGGTTATTGTC
TCATGAGCGGATACATATTTGAATGTATTTAGAAAAATAAACAAATAGGGGTTCCGCGCACATTTCCCCG
AAAAGTGCCACCTGACGTACGTGGACTGGGCATAGTAGAGCACACCTTTAGCCTCAGCACTTGGGAGGCA
GAGGCAAGTAGATCTCTGAGTTCAAGGTTAGCCTGGTCTACATGGAGAGTTAGTTCCAGGACAGCCTGAG
ATAGGTATCACCAGAAAGTAGAACATTTTAAGTATTAAGCCCTTACAGGATTTTTGGTTTGCCTCTTCTT
TCCCCCTTGTTTTAGGATTACTCTTGGAAACCAACTGGATGGGATACACCTACTAGACCCAGATGTGGTT
GCCAGGTTTAAGCAAAGGTATCCGGACGGCATCATCTCTAAACCTAAGAATTTAGGTGGAAGTGGAGGCG
GAGTGCAGGTGGAAACCATCTCCCCAGGAGACGGGCGCACCTTCCCCAAGCGCGGCCAGACCTGCGTGGT
GCACTACACCGGGATGCTTGAAGATGGAAAGAAAGTTGATTCCTCCCGGGACAGAAACAAGCCCTTTAAG
TTTATGCTAGGCAAGCAGGAGGTGATCCGAGGCTGGGAAGAAGGGGTTGCCCAGATGAGTGTGGGTCAGA
GAGCCAAACTGACTATATCTCCAGATTATGCCTATGGTGCCACTGGGCACCCAGGCATCATCCCACCACA
TGCCACTCTCGTCTTCGATGTGGAGCTTCTAAAACTGGAATAGACGCACTTCCTTACAAAGCTAAGCTTT
CAGAGAGATGGGCTACAGGCCACACCTTAAGAGGACTGTTTACGCAATAGTGTCCCCTACCCTGTATATA
AATAAAAGTTTGTATTATAATTGGAATTTCTGAAGTGAAATTATGGCTTTCCACTTAGTGTGTGTCCTTG
TGCTACTCTTATTTAGCGTGATTCATTATAAGTAAAAGAAGAATGTTAGCTACCTAGCGTGTTAGAAAAG
ACTACACAGGTTCACAGTGCTTAGCAATTAGTATGCTATAAACAGGATTAATTTGAATTTTACCATGCAT
ATGGTACTCTAAACTTTTGCTTATTCTATGTACGTTTGCTGGTTTATTAGTCTGTA
Features (pLannotate 1.2.2; 7 found; start..end, strand, type, name):
     65..148     +  CDS            large T antigen (fragment): large T antigen from SV40 (simian virus 40)
    171..252     +  polyA_signal   SV40 poly(A) signal: SV40 polyadenylation signal
    434..1022    -  rep_origin     ori: high-copy-number ColE1/pMB1/pBR322/pUC origin of replication
   1193..2053    -  CDS            AmpR: β-lactamase; bla; confers resistance to ampicillin, carbenicillin, and related antibiotics
   2054..2158    -  promoter       AmpR promoter: bla
   2397..2504    +  CDS            METTL3 (fragment): MTA70_HUMAN - Also known as MTA70. Experimental evidence at protein level: Swiss-Prot protein existence level 1. The METTL3-METTL14 heterodimer forms a N6-methyltransferase complex that methylates adenosine residues at the N(6) position of some RNAs and regulates various processes such as the circadian clock, differentiation of embryonic and hematopoietic stem cells, cortical neurogenesis, response to DNA damage, differentiation of T-cells and primary miRNA processing (PubMed:22575960, PubMed:24284625, PubMed:25719671, PubMed:25799998, PubMed:26321680, PubMed:26593424, PubMed:27627798, PubMed:
   2520..2843    +  CDS            DD-C: destabilization domain that can be stabilized by Shield1 in the ProteoTuner™ system FKBP12 mutant optimized for use as a C-terminal tag
