>Addgene plasmid #165421 | pTargeting_Mettl3C_FKBP-V | addgene full sequence | sequence record 327711 | Addgene NGS Result
ACTCTTCCTTTTTCAATATTATTGAAGCATTTATCAGGGTTATTGTCTCATGAGCGGATACATATTTGAA
TGTATTTAGAAAAATAAACAAATAGGGGTTCCGCGCACATTTCCCCGAAAAGTGCCACCTGACGTACGTG
GACTGGGCATAGTAGAGCACACCTTTAGCCTCAGCACTTGGGAGGCAGAGGCAAGTAGATCTCTGAGTTC
AAGGTTAGCCTGGTCTACATGGAGAGTTAGTTCCAGGACAGCCTGAGATAGGTATCACCAGAAAGTAGAA
CATTTTAAGTATTAAGCCCTTACAGGATTTTTGGTTTGCCTCTTCTTTCCCCCTTGTTTTAGGATTACTC
TTGGAAACCAACTGGATGGGATACACCTACTAGACCCAGATGTGGTTGCCAGGTTTAAGCAAAGGTATCC
GGACGGCATCATCTCTAAACCTAAGAATTTAGGTGGAAGTGGAGGCGGAGTGCAGGTGGAAACCATCTCC
CCAGGAGACGGGCGCACCTTCCCCAAGCGCGGCCAGACCTGCGTGGTGCACTACACCGGGATGCTTGAAG
ATGGAAAGAAAGTTGATTCCTCCCGGGACAGAAACAAGCCCTTTAAGTTTATGCTAGGCAAGCAGGAGGT
GATCCGAGGCTGGGAAGAAGGGGTTGCCCAGATGAGTGTGGGTCAGAGAGCCAAACTGACTATATCTCCA
GATTATGCCTATGGTGCCACTGGGCACCCAGGCATCATCCCACCACATGCCACTCTCGTCTTCGATGTGG
AGCTTCTAAAACTGGAATAGACGCACTTCCTTACAAAGCTAAGCTTTCAGAGAGATGGGCTACAGGCCAC
ACCTTAAGAGGACTGTTTACGCAATAGTGTCCCCTACCCTGTATATAAATAAAAGTTTGTATTATAATTG
GAATTTCTGAAGTGAAATTATGGCTTTCCACTTAGTGTGTGTCCTTGTGCTACTCTTATTTAGCGTGATT
CATTATAAGTAAAAGAAGAATGTTAGCTACCTAGCGTGTTAGAAAAGACTACACAGGTTCACAGTGCTTA
GCAATTAGTATGCTATAAACAGGATTAATTTGAATTTTACCATGCATATGGTACTCTAAACTTTTGCTTA
TTCTATGTACGTTTGCTGGTTTATTAGTCTGTACTCTAGTCAGCTGACGCGTGCTAGCGCGGCCGCATCG
ATAAGCTTGTCGACGATATCTCTAGAGGATCATAATCAGCCATACCACATTTGTAGAGGTTTTACTTGCT
TTAAAAAACCTCCCACACCTCCCCCTGAACCTGAAACATAAAATGAATGCAATTGTTGTTGTTAACTTGT
TTATTGCAGCTTATAATGGTTACAAATAAAGCAATAGCATCACAAATTTCACAAATAAAGCATTTTTTTC
ACTGCCTCGAGCTTCCTCGCTCACTGACTCGCTGCGCTCGGTCGTTCGGCTGCGGCGAGCGGTATCAGCT
CACTCAAAGGCGGTAATACGGTTATCCACAGAATCAGGGGATAACGCAGGAAAGAACATGTGAGCAAAAG
GCCAGCAAAAGGCCAGGAACCGTAAAAAGGCCGCGTTGCTGGCGTTTTTCCATAGGCTCCGCCCCCCTGA
CGAGCATCACAAAAATCGACGCTCAAGTCAGAGGTGGCGAAACCCGACAGGACTATAAAGATACCAGGCG
TTTCCCCCTGGAAGCTCCCTCGTGCGCTCTCCTGTTCCGACCCTGCCGCTTACCGGATACCTGTCCGCCT
TTCTCCCTTCGGGAAGCGTGGCGCTTTCTCATAGCTCACGCTGTAGGTATCTCAGTTCGGTGTAGGTCGT
TCGCTCCAAGCTGGGCTGTGTGCACGAACCCCCCGTTCAGCCCGACCGCTGCGCCTTATCCGGTAACTAT
CGTCTTGAGTCCAACCCGGTAAGACACGACTTATCGCCACTGGCAGCAGCCACTGGTAACAGGATTAGCA
GAGCGAGGTATGTAGGCGGTGCTACAGAGTTCTTGAAGTGGTGGCCTAACTACGGCTACACTAGAAGAAC
AGTATTTGGTATCTGCGCTCTGCTGAAGCCAGTTACCTTCGGAAAAAGAGTTGGTAGCTCTTGATCCGGC
AAACAAACCACCGCTGGTAGCGGTGGTTTTTTTGTTTGCAAGCAGCAGATTACGCGCAGAAAAAAAGGAT
CTCAAGAAGATCCTTTGATCTTTTCTACGGGGTCTGACGCTCAGTGGAACGAAAACTCACGTTAAGGGAT
TTTGGTCATGAGATTATCAAAAAGGATCTTCACCTAGATCCTTTTAAATTAAAAATGAAGTTTTAAATCA
ATCTAAAGTATATATGAGTAAACTTGGTCTGACAGTTACCAATGCTTAATCAGTGAGGCACCTATCTCAG
CGATCTGTCTATTTCGTTCATCCATAGTTGCCTGACTCCCCGTCGTGTAGATAACTACGATACGGGAGGG
CTTACCATCTGGCCCCAGTGCTGCAATGATACCGCGAGACCCACGCTCACCGGCTCCAGATTTATCAGCA
ATAAACCAGCCAGCCGGAAGGGCCGAGCGCAGAAGTGGTCCTGCAACTTTATCCGCCTCCATCCAGTCTA
TTAATTGTTGCCGGGAAGCTAGAGTAAGTAGTTCGCCAGTTAATAGTTTGCGCAACGTTGTTGCCATTGC
TACAGGCATCGTGGTGTCACGCTCGTCGTTTGGTATGGCTTCATTCAGCTCCGGTTCCCAACGATCAAGG
CGAGTTACATGATCCCCCATGTTGTGCAAAAAAGCGGTTAGCTCCTTCGGTCCTCCGATCGTTGTCAGAA
GTAAGTTGGCCGCAGTGTTATCACTCATGGTTATGGCAGCACTGCATAATTCTCTTACTGTCATGCCATC
CGTAAGATGCTTTTCTGTGACTGGTGAGTACTCAACCAAGTCATTCTGAGAATAGTGTATGCGGCGACCG
AGTTGCTCTTGCCCGGCGTCAACACGGGATAATACCGCGCCACATAGCAGAACTTTAAAAGTGCTCATCA
TTGGAAAACGTTCTTCGGGGCGAAAACTCTCAAGGATCTTACCGCTGTTGAGATCCAGTTCGATGTAACC
CACTCGTGCACCCAACTGATCTTCAGCATCTTTTACTTTCACCAGCGTTTCTGGGTGAGCAAAAACAGGA
AGGCAAAATGCCGCAAAAAAGGGAATAAGGGCGACACGGAAATGTTGAATACTCAT
Features (pLannotate 1.2.2; 7 found; start..end, strand, type, name):
      1..105     -  promoter       AmpR promoter: bla
    344..451     +  CDS            METTL3 (fragment): MTA70_HUMAN - Also known as MTA70. Experimental evidence at protein level: Swiss-Prot protein existence level 1. The METTL3-METTL14 heterodimer forms a N6-methyltransferase complex that methylates adenosine residues at the N(6) position of some RNAs and regulates various processes such as the circadian clock, differentiation of embryonic and hematopoietic stem cells, cortical neurogenesis, response to DNA damage, differentiation of T-cells and primary miRNA processing (PubMed:22575960, PubMed:24284625, PubMed:25719671, PubMed:25799998, PubMed:26321680, PubMed:26593424, PubMed:27627798, PubMed:
    467..790     +  CDS            DD-C: destabilization domain that can be stabilized by Shield1 in the ProteoTuner™ system FKBP12 mutant optimized for use as a C-terminal tag
   1218..1301    +  CDS            large T antigen (fragment): large T antigen from SV40 (simian virus 40)
   1324..1405    +  polyA_signal   SV40 poly(A) signal: SV40 polyadenylation signal
   1587..2175    -  rep_origin     ori: high-copy-number ColE1/pMB1/pBR322/pUC origin of replication
   2346..3206    -  CDS            AmpR: β-lactamase; bla; confers resistance to ampicillin, carbenicillin, and related antibiotics
