[The description below was written by a language model from this plasmid's Addgene catalogue record and pLannotate feature annotations shown in this document.]
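Description:
pTargeting_Mettl3C_FKBP-V is a small (about 3.2 kb) mouse targeting plasmid that serves as a homology-directed repair template for knocking the FKBP-V degron into the C-terminus of the endogenous mouse Mettl3 gene. No named backbone is recorded. The annotated bacterial elements are a high-copy ColE1/pUC-type origin of replication and a β-lactamase gene with its own promoter, so the plasmid is propagated in E. coli under ampicillin selection.

The payload is described as the Mettl3 C-terminal region, a linker, and FKBP-V, with the FKBP-V segment amplified from a dTAG lentiviral vector. The two feature tables, from the depositor sequence and the sequencing result, describe the same circular molecule with different start points. Both show a short METTL3 coding fragment, matched by the annotation tool to the human orthologue although the catalogue species is mouse. A small gap consistent with the linker follows, and then an FKBP12-derived domain. The software labels that domain as a Shield1-responsive destabilization domain, but by the record's account it is the FKBP-V tag used for ligand-induced degradation. Unannotated sequence flanking these features presumably supplies the remaining homology to the Mettl3 locus, though the record does not define the arms. Further downstream lie an SV40 large T antigen fragment and an SV40 polyadenylation signal.

Puromycin is listed as a selectable marker, yet neither table annotates a puromycin resistance cassette, and no mammalian promoter is annotated. Expression of the tagged protein therefore appears to depend on the endogenous locus after integration. The associated publication used acute METTL3 depletion to study the role of m6A in nascent transcript processing.
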