Addgene plasmid #165421: pTargeting_Mettl3C_FKBP-V
Purpose: Template for knockin FBKP-V into Mettl3 C-terminus
Depositing lab: Neil Brockdorff. Depositing organization: University of Oxford. Publication: Acute depletion of METTL3 implicates N (6)-methyladenosine in alternative intron/exon inclusion in the nascent transcriptome. Wei G, Almeida M, Pintacuda G, Coker H, Bowness JS, Ule J, Brockdorff N. Genome Res. 2021 Aug;31(8):1395-1408. doi: 10.1101/gr.271635.120. Epub 2021 Jun 15. PubMed 34131006.
Backbone
  Vector backbone: None
  Modifications to backbone: FKBP-V is amplified from pLEX_305-N-dTAG (Addgene # 91797)
  Vector type: Mouse Targeting
  Selectable markers: Puromycin
Growth in bacteria
  Bacterial resistance: Ampicillin, 100 μg/mL
  Growth temperature: 37°C
  Growth strain: DH5alpha
  Copy number: Unknown
Gene/Insert
  Gene/Insert name: Mettl3 C-terminus + linker + FKBP-V
  Species: M. musculus (mouse)
  GenBank ID: NM_019721
  Entrez Gene: Mettl3 (a.k.a. 2310024F18Rik, M6A, Spo8)
  Tag / fusion protein: FKBP-V (C terminal on insert)
Terms and licenses: Academic/Nonprofit Terms; Industry Terms: Not Available to Industry
How to cite: pTargeting_Mettl3C_FKBP-V was a gift from Neil Brockdorff (Addgene plasmid # 165421 ; http://n2t.net/addgene:165421 ; RRID:Addgene_165421)
